>Addgene plasmid #111989 | Hsh155 103-972 | depositor full sequence | sequence record 210582 | Hsh155 103-972 sequence 7821 bps
TCGCGCGTTTCGGTGATGACGGTGAAAACCTCTGACACATGCAGCTCCCGGAGACGGTCACAGCTTGTCT
GTAAGCGGATGCCGGGAGCAGACAAGCCCGTCAGGGCGCGTCAGCGGGTGTTGGCGGGTGTCGGGGCTGG
CTTAACTATGCGGCATCAGAGCAGATTGTACTGAGAGTGCACCATAAACGACATTACTATATATATAATA
TAGGAAGCATTTAATAGACAGCATCGTAATATATGTGTACTTTGCAGTTATGACGCCAGATGGCAGTAGT
GGAAGATATTCTTTATTGAAAAATAGCTTGTCACCTTACGTACAATCTTGATCCGGAGCTTTTCTTTTTT
TGCCGATTAAGAATTAATTCGGTCGAAAAAAGAAAAGGAGAGGGCCAAGAGGGAGGGCATTGGTGACTAT
TGAGCACGTGAGTATACGTGATTAAGCACACAAAGGCAGCTTGGAGTATGTCTGTTATTAATTTCACAGG
TAGTTCTGGTCCATTGGTGAAAGTTTGCGGCTTGCAGAGCACAGAGGCCGCAGAATGTGCTCTAGATTCC
GATGCTGACTTGCTGGGTATTATATGTGTGCCCAATAGAAAGAGAACAATTGACCCGGTTATTGCAAGGA
AAATTTCAAGTCTTGTAAAAGCATATAAAAATAGTTCAGGCACTCCGAAATACTTGGTTGGCGTGTTTCG
TAATCAACCTAAGGAGGATGTTTTGGCTCTGGTCAATGATTACGGCATTGATATCGTCCAACTGCATGGA
GATGAGTCGTGGCAAGAATACCAAGAGTTCCTCGGTTTGCCAGTTATTAAAAGACTCGTATTTCCAAAAG
ACTGCAACATACTACTCAGTGCAGCTTCACAGAAACCTCATTCGTTTATTCCCTTGTTTGATTCAGAAGC
AGGTGGGACAGGTGAACTTTTGGATTGGAACTCGATTTCTGACTGGGTTGGAAGGCAAGAGAGCCCCGAA
AGCTTACATTTTATGTTAGCTGGTGGACTGACGCCAGAAAATGTTGGTGATGCGCTTAGATTAAATGGCG
TTATTGGTGTTGATGTAAGCGGAGGTGTGGAGACAAATGGTGTAAAAGACTCTAACAAAATAGCAAATTT
CGTCAAAAATGCTAAGAAATAGGTTATTACTGAGTAGTATTTATTTAAGTATTGTTTGTGCACTTGCCTA
TGCGGTGTGAAATACCGCACAGATGCGTAAGGAGAAAATACCGCATCAGGAAATTGTAAACGTTAATATT
TTGTTAAAATTCGCGTTAAATTTTTGTTAAATCAGCTCATTTTTTAACCAATAGGCCGAAATCGGCAAAA
TCCCTTATAAATCAAAAGAATAGACCGAGATAGGGT
[37 nt withheld, positions 1367-1403]
AAAGAACGTGGACTCCAACGTCAAAGG
[49 nt withheld, positions 1431-1479]
T
[91 nt withheld, positions 1481-1571]
G
[124 nt withheld, positions 1573-1696]
CGCGCCATTCGCCATTCAGGCTGCGCAACTGTTGGGAAGGGCGATCGGTGCGGGCCTCTTCGCTATTACG
CCAGCTGGCGAAAGGGGGATGTGCTGCAAGGCGATTAAGTTGGGTAACGCCAGGGTTTTCCCAGTCACGA
CGTTGTAAAACGACGGCCAGTGAGCGCGCGTAATACGACTCACTATAGGGCGAATTGGGTACCGGGCCCC
CCCTCGAGCATGTACTTTCCGCCTAACTACCATCACCTGTCTTTATTTATTCCGCTGACAGATATGCACA
ACCAATTATCGTCTCTTGAAAGCTTTTTAGACGTGATTGCTGTTATTTGGCACGTTGTTAGTATTTAAGC
TTATTCGGGTTTGCATTGATATTTGCCCGAGCAGAAATCTCCTTCTCGATGAGTTAGAACTGAAACATCT
CTTCAATTACTTATACATAATAAACATAGAAAGCCAGGACCTGTCATCATGGTAAAAGGGTACGAGCCAC
CTGATGAATCTTCAACAGCGGTCAAAGAAAACTCTGATAGTGCTTTGGTTAATGTAGAAGGAATCCATGA
TTTGATGTTTTTTAAACCTTCTGACCATAAATATTTCGCCGACGTTATATCCAAAAAACCCATAGATGAG
TTAAATAAGGATGAAAAGAAAGAAAGAACCCTGTCGATGTTACTTCTGAAAATAAAAAATGGCAATACAG
CGAGTAGGAGGACTTCTATGCGGATTTTAACCGATAAAGCTGTTACATTTGGTCCAGAAATGATATTTAA
CCGCTTATTGCCCATATTACTAGACAGAAGTTTGGAAGACCAGGAAAGACATCTAATGATCAAGACCATA
GATCGCGTCCTTTACCAGCTAGGAGATTTAACAAAACCTTACGTTCACAAAATACTTGTAGTAGCTGCCC
CATTGCTAATAGATGAAGATCCAATGGTTCGTTCAACAGGCCAGGAGATAATCACCAATCTGTCTACAGT
CGCTGGCCTAAAAACCATTCTAACAGTAATGAGACCTGATATTGAGAATGAGGATGAGTATGTTAGAAAT
GTAACTTCAAGAGCGGCGGCTGTGGTGGCAAAAGCCCTTGGTGTTAATCAATTGCTTCCTTTCATCAATG
CAGCATGCCACTCACGGAAGTCTTGGAAAGCAAGGCATACTGGCATAAAAATTGTGCAGCAAATAGGTAT
ACTTTTGGGAATAGGTGTCTTGAATCATCTTACTGGGCTGATGAGTTGTATCAAAGACTGCCTAATGGAT
GATCACGTTCCGGTGCGAATTGTTACAGCACATACTTTATCAACACTAGCAGAAAATTCTTATCCATATG
GTATCGAAGTTTTCAACGTTGTACTGGAGCCATTATGGAAGGGTATAAGAAGTCATCGTGGTAAAGTGCT
ATCTTCTTTTTTAAAAGCTGTTGGATCTATGATCCCATTGATGGACCCAGAGTATGCCGGTTATTATACC
ACAGAAGCAATGAGAATAATTAGACGTGAATTCGACTCTCCCGATGATGAAATGAAAAAGACCATTCTTT
TAGTATTACAAAAATGTAGCGCTGTAGAATCCATAACGCCAAAATTTCTGAGAGAAGAAATCGCGCCAGA
ATTCTTTCAAAAATTTTGGGTCAGACGAGTGGCATTGGATAGACCATTAAACAAAGTTGTTACATATACT
ACTGTTACATTAGCAAAGAAATTAGGTTGTTCTTATACCATTGATAAATTATTAACACCATTGAGAGATG
AAGCTGAGCCGTTCAGAACAATGGCTGTCCATGCTGTTACTAGAACAGTAAACTTATTAGGGACAGCAGA
TTTAGATGAGAGATTAGAAACGAGGCTTATTGATGCGCTCTTGATAGCATTTCAAGAACAAACAAATAGT
GATTCTATAATCTTTAAAGGGTTTGGGGCAGTGACGGTGTCACTTGACATCCGTATGAAACCGTTTTTAG
CACCCATTGTGAGTACGATTTTAAATCATTTAAAGCATAAAACTCCCTTGGTTCGTCAACATGCAGCAGA
TCTATGTGCCATACTAATACCAGTCATCAAGAACTGTCACGAATTCGAAATGTTGAATAAATTGAACATT
ATATTGTATGAATCCTTAGGCGAAGTATATCCAGAGGTATTAGGTTCTATAATCAACGCTATGTACTGTA
TTACTAGCGTAATGGATTTGGATAAACTACAACCTCCTATTAATCAAATTTTACCAACCTTAACTCCAAT
TTTAAGAAACAAGCATAGAAAAGTCGAAGTAAACACTATCAAATTTGTTGGACTTATTGGTAAATTAGCA
CCTACCTATGCACCTCCTAAAGAATGGATGAGAATATGTTTTGAACTATTAGAACTTTTGAAAAGTACAA
ATAAAGAAATAAGAAGATCAGCAAATGCCACGTTTGGATTCATTGCTGAAGCAATTGGACCTCACGATGT
TCTTGTTGCGTTATTGAACAATTTAAAGGTTCAAGAACGTCAGTTACGTGTATGCACGGCTGTTGCTATC
GGTATCGTTGCTAAAGTGTGTGGTCCTTACAACGTGCTGCCAGTAATCATGAATGAATACACAACACCAG
AGACTAATGTTCAAAACGGTGTTCTCAAGGCCATGTCATTCATGTTTGAGTACATTGGTAACATGTCTAA
GGATTACATATACTTCATAACACCATTATTAGAAGATGCACTCACCGATAGGGATTTAGTTCATCGTCAG
ACAGCGTCGAACGTAATAACCCACTTAGCTTTAAACTGTTCAGGTACAGGTCACGAAGATGCCTTCATTC
ATTTAATGAATCTTCTAATACCCAATATTTTTGAAACTTCACCACATGCTATTATGCGTATTTTAGAAGG
TTTGGAGGCACTGAGTCAAGCTCTTGGCCCTGGACTATTCATGAACTACATATGGGCAGGATTGTTCCAT
CCAGCGAAGAATGTAAGGAAAGCATTTTGGAGGGTGTATAATAACATGTACGTAATGTACCAGGACGCCA
TGGTACCTTTTTACCCCGTTACACCAGACAACAATGAAGAATATATAGAAGAACTGGATTTAGTTCTGTG
AATATATATAGAGCATATAAATAACCACAACTTGTAAGAATATTTTACTTGACACACCTATATCATCACG
TCACGATGCCTTCATAGATTATGATGAAATATAAACAGAACCTGCTATTGGAAAAAAAAGGGCAGGAAAA
AATTTTGTGAAAGTGAGTAAAAGAAAGATGAAGAGCGAGACATGGATAATAAGAAATAGATGTCACTAAT
GGACAATTGGAAGACTGATATGGAAAGTTACGATGAAGGAGGAGCTCCCAGCTTTTGTTCCCTTTAGTGA
GGGTTAATTGCGCGCTTGGCGTAATCATGGTCATAGCTGTTTCCTGTGTGAAATTGTTATCCGCTCACAA
TTCCACACAACATAGGAGCCGGAAGCATAAAGTGTAAAGCCTGGGGTGCCTAATGAGTGAGGTAACTCAC
ATTAATTGCGTTGCGCTCACTGCCCGCTTTCCAGTCGGGAAACCTGTCGTGCCAGCTGCATTAATGAATC
GGCCAACGCGCGGGGAGAGGCGGTTTGCGTATTGGGCGCTCTTCCGCTTCCTCGCTCACTGACTCGCTGC
GCTCGGTCGTTCGGCTGCGGCGAGCGGTATCAGCTCACTCAAAGGCGGTAATACGGTTATCCACAGAATC
AGGGGATAACGCAGGAAAGAACATGTGAGCAAAAGGCCAGCAAAAGGCCAGGAACCGTAAAAAGGCCGCG
TTGCTGGCGTTTTTCCATAGGCTCCGCCCCCCTGACGAGCATCACAAAAATCGACGCTCAAGTCAGAGGT
GGCGAAACCCGACAGGACTATAAAGATACCAGGCGTTTCCCCCTGGAAGCTCCCTCGTGCGCTCTCCTGT
TCCGACCCTGCCGCTTACCGGATACCTGTCCGCCTTTCTCCCTTCGGGAAGCGTGGCGCTTTCTCATAGC
TCACGCTGTAGGTATCTCAGTTCGGTGTAGGTCGTTCGCTCCAAGCTGGGCTGTGTGCACGAACCCCCCG
TTCAGCCCGACCGCTGCGCCTTATCCGGTAACTATCGTCTTGAGTCCAACCCGGTAAGACACGACTTATC
GCCACTGGCAGCAGCCACTGGTAACAGGATTAGCAGAGCGAGGTATGTAGGCGGTGCTACAGAGTTCTTG
AAGTGGTGGCCTAACTACGGCTACACTAGAAGGACAGTATTTGGTATCTGCGCTCTGCTGAAGCCAGTTA
CCTTCGGAAAAAGAGTTGGTAGCTCTTGATCCGGCAAACAAACCACCGCTGGTAGCGGTGGTTTTTTTGT
TTGCAAGCAGCAGATTACGCGCAGAAAAAAAGGATCTCAAGAAGATCCTTTGATCTTTTCTACGGGGTCT
GACGCTCAGTGGAACGAAAACTCACGTTAAGGGATTTTGGTCATGAGATTATCAAAAAGGATCTTCACCT
AGATCCTTTTAAATTAAAAATGAAGTTTTAAATCAATCTAAAGTATATATGAGTAAACTTGGTCTGACAG
TTACCAATGCTTAATCAGTGAGGCACCTATCTCAGCGATCTGTCTATTTCGTTCATCCATAGTTGCCTGA
CTCCCCGTCGTGTAGATAACTACGATACGGGAGGGCTTACCATCTGGCCCCAGTGCTGCAATGATACCGC
GAGACCCACGCTCACCGGCTCCAGATTTATCAGCAATAAACCAGCCAGCCGGAAGGGCCGAGCGCAGAAG
TGGTCCTGCAACTTTATCCGCCTCCATCCAGTCTATTAATTGTTGCCGGGAAGCTAGAGTAAGTAGTTCG
CCAGTTAATAGTTTGCGCAACGTTGTTGCCATTGCTACAGGCATCGTGGTGTCACGCTCGTCGTTTGGTA
TGGCTTCATTCAGCTCCGGTTCCCAACGATCAAGGCGAGTTACATGATCCCCCATGTTGTGCAAAAAAGC
GGTTAGCTCCTTCGGTCCTCCGATCGTTGTCAGAAGTAAGTTGGCCGCAGTGTTATCACTCATGGTTATG
GCAGCACTGCATAATTCTCTTACTGTCATGCCATCCGTAAGATGCTTTTCTGTGACTGGTGAGTACTCAA
CCAAGTCATTCTGAGAATAGTGTATGCGGCGACCGAGTTGCTCTTGCCCGGCGTCAATACGGGATAATAC
CGCGCCACATAGCAGAACTTTAAAAGTGCTCATCATTGGAAAACGTTCTTCGGGGCGAAAACTCTCAAGG
ATCTTACCGCTGTTGAGATCCAGTTCGATGTAACCCACTCGTGCACCCAACTGATCTTCAGCATCTTTTA
CTTTCACCAGCGTTTCTGGGTGAGCAAAAACAGGAAGGCAAAATGCCGCAAAAAAGGGAATAAGGGCGAC
ACGGAAATGTTGAATACTCATACTCTTCCTTTTTCAATATTATTGAAGCATTTATCAGGGTTATTGTCTC
ATGAGCGGATACATATTTGAATGTATTTAGAAAAATAAACAAATAGGGGTTCCGCGCACATTTCCCCGAA
AAGTGCCACCTGGGTCCTTTTCATCACGTGCTATAAAAATAATTATAATTTAAATTTTTTAATATAAATA
TATAAATTAAAAATAGAAAGTAAAAAAAGAAATTAAAGAAAAAATAGTTTTTGTTTTCCGAAGATGTAAA
AGACTCTAGGGGGATCGCCAACAAATACTACCTTTTATCTTGCTCTTCCTGCTCTCAGGTATTAATGCCG
AATTGTTTCATCTTGTCTGTGTAGAAGACCACACACGAAAATCCTGTGATTTTACATTTTACTTATCGTT
AATCGAATGTATATCTATTTAATCTGCTTTTCTTGTCTAATAAATATATATGTAAAGTACGCTTTTTGTT
GAAATTTTTTAAACCTTTGTTTATTTTTTTTTCTTCATTCCGTAACTCTTCTACCTTCTTTATTTACTTT
CTAAAATCCAAATACAAAACATAAAAATAAATAAACACAGAGTAAATTCCCAAATTATTCCATCATTAAA
AGATACGAGGCGCGTGTAAGTTACAGGCAAGCGATCCGTCCTAAGAAACCATTATTATCATGACATTAAC
CTATAAAAATAGGCGTATCACGAGGCCCTTTCGTC
Features (pLannotate 1.2.2; 20 found; start..end, strand, type, name):
    137..186     +  misc_feature   bom (fragment): basis of mobility region from pBR322
    187..467     +  promoter       TRP1 promoter: S. cerevisiae TRP1
    468..1142    +  CDS            TRP1: phosphoribosylanthranilate isomerase, required for tryptophan biosynthesis; S. cerevisiae TRP1; yeast auxotrophic marker
   1189..1240    +  misc_feature   bom (fragment): basis of mobility region from pBR322
   1241..1696    -  rep_origin     f1 ori (sequence partly withheld): f1 bacteriophage origin of replication; arrow indicates direction of (+) strand synthesis
   1704..1859    -  CDS            lacZα (fragment): LacZα fragment of β-galactosidase; lacZ fragment
   1867..1885    +  promoter       T7 promoter: promoter for bacteriophage T7 RNA polymerase
   1894..1914    -  misc_feature   MCS (fragment): pBluescript multiple cloning site
   2168..4774    +  CDS            HSH155 (fragment): SF3B1_YEAST - Experimental evidence at protein level: Swiss-Prot protein existence level 1. Contacts pre-mRNA on both sides of the branch site early in spliceosome assembly. From Saccharomyces cerevisiae (strain ATCC 204508 / S288c) (Baker's yeast).
   4976..5029    +  CDS            ABZ2 (fragment): PABC_YEAST - Experimental evidence at protein level: Swiss-Prot protein existence level 1. Converts 4-amino-4-deoxychorismate into 4-aminobenzoate (PABA) and pyruvate. From Saccharomyces cerevisiae (strain ATCC 204508 / S288c) (Baker's yeast).
   5047..5065    -  promoter       T3 promoter: promoter for bacteriophage T3 RNA polymerase
   5110..5126    -  protein_bind   lac operator: The lac repressor binds to the lac operator to inhibit transcription in E. coli. This inhibition can be relieved by adding lactose or isopropyl-β-D-thiogalactopyranoside (IPTG). lac repressor encoded by lacI
   5134..5164    -  promoter       lac promoter: promoter for the E. coli lac operon
   5179..5200    -  protein_bind   CAP binding site: CAP binding activates transcription in the presence of cAMP. E. coli catabolite activator protein
   5213..5305    -  CDS            lacI (fragment): lac repressor; lacI; The lac repressor binds to the lac operator to inhibit transcription in E. coli. This inhibition can be relieved by adding lactose or isopropyl-β-D-thiogalactopyranoside (IPTG).
   5488..6076    -  rep_origin     ori: high-copy-number ColE1/pMB1/pBR322/pUC origin of replication
   6247..7107    -  CDS            AmpR: β-lactamase; bla; confers resistance to ampicillin, carbenicillin, and related antibiotics
   7108..7212    -  promoter       AmpR promoter: bla
   7249..7752    +  misc_feature   CEN/ARS: S. cerevisiae CEN6 centromere fused to an autonomously replicating sequence
   7821..35      +  CDS            rop (fragment) (across the origin): Rop protein, which maintains plasmids at low copy number; rop
