>Addgene plasmid #111989 | Hsh155 103-972 | addgene full sequence | sequence record 213746 | Addgene NGS Result
GAGCGCGCGTAATACGACTCACTATAGGGCGAATTGGGTACCGGGCCCCCCCCTCGAGCATGTACTTTCC
GCCTAACTACCATCACCTGTCTTTATTTATTCCGCTGACAGATATGCACAACCAATTATCGTCTCTTGAA
AGCTTTTTAGACGTGATTGCTGTTATTTGGCACGTTGTTAGTATTTAAGCTTATTCGGGTTTGCATTGAT
ATTTGCCCGAGCAGAAATCTCCTTCTCGATGAGTTAGAACTGAAACATCTCTTCAATTACTTATACATAA
TAAACATAGAAAGCCAGGACCTGTCATCATGGTAAAAGGGTACGAGCCACCTGATGAATCTTCAACAGCG
GTCAAAGAAAACTCTGATAGTGCTTTGGTTAATGTAGAAGGAATCCATGATTTGATGTTTTTTAAACCTT
CTGACCATAAATATTTCGCCGACGTTATATCCAAAAAACCCATAGATGAGTTAAATAAGGATGAAAAGAA
AGAAAGAACCCTGTCGATGTTACTTCTGAAAATAAAAAATGGCAATACAGCGAGTAGGAGGACTTCTATG
CGGATTTTAACCGATAAAGCTGTTACATTTGGTCCAGAAATGATATTTAACCGCTTATTGCCCATATTAC
TAGACAGAAGTTTGGAAGACCAGGAAAGACATCTAATGATCAAGACCATAGATCGCGTCCTTTACCAGCT
AGGAGATTTAACAAAACCTTACGTTCACAAAATACTTGTAGTAGCTGCCCCATTGCTAATAGATGAAGAT
CCAATGGTTCGTTCAACAGGCCAGGAGATAATCACCAATCTGTCTACAGTCGCTGGCCTAAAAACCATTC
TAACAGTAATGAGACCTGATATTGAGAATGAGGATGAGTATGTTAGAAATGTAACTTCAAGAGCGGCGGC
TGTGGTGGCAAAAGCCCTTGGTGTTAATCAATTGCTTCCTTTCATCAATGCAGCATGCCACTCACGGAAG
TCTTGGAAAGCAAGGCATACTGGCATAAAAATTGTGCAGCAAATAGGTATACTTTTGGGAATAGGTGTCT
TGAATCATCTTACTGGGCTGATGAGTTGTATCAAAGACTGCCTAATGGATGATCACGTTCCGGTGCGAAT
TGTTACAGCACATACTTTATCAACACTAGCAGAAAATTCTTATCCATATGGTATCGAAGTTTTCAACGTT
GTACTGGAGCCATTATGGAAGGGTATAAGAAGTCATCGTGGTAAAGTGCTATCTTCTTTTTTAAAAGCTG
TTGGATCTATGATCCCATTGATGGACCCAGAGTATGCCGGTTATTATACCACAGAAGCAATGAGAATAAT
TAGACGTGAATTCGACTCTCCCGATGATGAAATGAAAAAGACCATTCTTTTAGTATTACAAAAATGTAGC
GCTGTAGAATCCATAACGCCAAAATTTCTGAGAGAAGAAATCGCGCCAGAATTCTTTCAAAAATTTTGGG
TCAGACGAGTGGCATTGGATAGACCATTAAACAAAGTTGTTACATATACTACTGTTACATTAGCAAAGAA
ATTAGGTTGTTCTTATACCATTGATAAATTATTAACACCATTGAGAGATGAAGCTGAGCCGTTCAGAACA
ATGGCTGTCCATGCTGTTACTAGAACAGTAAACTTATTAGGGACAGCAGATTTAGATGAGAGATTAGAAA
CGAGGCTTATTGATGCGCTCTTGATAGCATTTCAAGAACAAACAAATAGTGATTCTATAATCTTTAAAGG
GTTTGGGGCAGTGACGGTGTCACTTGACATCCGTATGAAACCGTTTTTAGCACCCATTGTGAGTACGATT
TTAAATCATTTAAAGCATAAAACTCCCTTGGTTCGTCAACATGCAGCAGATCTATGTGCCATACTAATAC
CAGTCATCAAGAACTGTCACGAATTCGAAATGTTGAATAAATTGAACATTATATTGTATGAATCCTTAGG
CGAAGTATATCCAGAGGTATTAGGTTCTATAATCAACGCTATGTACTGTATTACTAGCGTAATGGATTTG
GATAAACTACAACCTCCTATTAATCAAATTTTACCAACCTTAACTCCAATTTTAAGAAACAAGCATAGAA
AAGTCGAAGTAAACACTATCAAATTTGTTGGACTTATTGGTAAATTAGCACCTACCTATGCACCTCCTAA
AGAATGGATGAGAATATGTTTTGAACTATTAGAACTTTTGAAAAGTACAAATAAAGAAATAAGAAGATCA
GCAAATGCCACGTTTGGATTCATTGCTGAAGCAATTGGACCTCACGATGTTCTTGTTGCGTTATTGAACA
ATTTAAAGGTTCAAGAACGTCAGTTACGTGTATGCACGGCTGTTGCTATCGGTATCGTTGCTAAAGTGTG
TGGTCCTTACAACGTGCTGCCAGTAATCATGAATGAATACACAACACCAGAGACTAATGTTCAAAACGGT
GTTCTCAAGGCCATGTCATTCATGTTTGAGTACATTGGTAACATGTCTAAGGATTACATATACTTCATAA
CACCATTATTAGAAGATGCACTCACCGATAGGGATTTAGTTCATCGTCAGACAGCGTCGAACGTAATAAC
CCACTTAGCTTTAAACTGTTCAGGTACAGGTCACGAAGATGCCTTCATTCATTTAATGAATCTTCTAATA
CCCAATATTTTTGAAACTTCACCACATGCTATTATGCGTATTTTAGAAGGTTTGGAGGCACTGAGTCAAG
CTCTTGGCCCTGGACTATTCATGAACTACATATGGGCAGGATTGTTCCATCCAGCGAAGAATGTAAGGAA
AGCATTTTGGAGGGTGTATAATAACATGTACGTAATGTACCAGGACGCCATGGTACCTTTTTACCCCGTT
ACACCAGACAACAATGAAGAATATATAGAAGAACTGGATTTAGTTCTGTGAATATATATAGAGCATATAA
ATAACCACAACTTGTAAGAATATTTTACTTGACACACCTATATCATCACGTCACGATGCCTTCATAGATT
ATGATGAAATATAAACAGAACCTGCTATTGGAAAAAAAAGGGCAGGAAAAAATTTTGTGAAAGTGAGTAA
AAGAAAGATGAAGAGCGAGACATGGATAATAAGAAATAGATGTCACTAATGGACAATTGGAAGACTGATA
TGGAAAGTTACGATGAAGGAGGAGCTCCAGCTTTTGTTCCCTTTAGTGAGGGTTAATTGCGCGCTTGGCG
TAATCATGGTCATAGCTGTTTCCTGTGTGAAATTGTTATCCGCTCACAATTCCACACAACATACGAGCCG
GAAGCATAAAGTGTAAAGCCTGGGGTGCCTAATGAGTGAGCTAACTCACATTAATTGCGTTGCGCTCACT
GCCCGCTTTCCAGTCGGGAAACCTGTCGTGCCAGCTGCATTAATGAATCGGCCAACGCGCGGGGAGAGGC
GGTTTGCGTATTGGGCGCTCTTCCGCTTCCTCGCTCACTGACTCGCTGCGCTCGGTCGTTCGGCTGCGGC
GAGCGGTATCAGCTCACTCAAAGGCGGTAATACGGTTATCCACAGAATCAGGGGATAACGCAGGAAAGAA
CATGTGAGCAAAAGGCCAGCAAAAGGCCAGGAACCGTAAAAAGGCCGCGTTGCTGGCGTTTTTCCATAGG
CTCCGCCCCCCTGACGAGCATCACAAAAATCGACGCTCAAGTCAGAGGTGGCGAAACCCGACAGGACTAT
AAAGATACCAGGCGTTTCCCCCTGGAAGCTCCCTCGTGCGCTCTCCTGTTCCGACCCTGCCGCTTACCGG
ATACCTGTCCGCCTTTCTCCCTTCGGGAAGCGTGGCGCTTTCTCATAGCTCACGCTGTAGGTATCTCAGT
TCGGTGTAGGTCGTTCGCTCCAAGCTGGGCTGTGTGCACGAACCCCCCGTTCAGCCCGACCGCTGCGCCT
TATCCGGTAACTATCGTCTTGAGTCCAACCCGGTAAGACACGACTTATCGCCACTGGCAGCAGCCACTGG
TAACAGGATTAGCAGAGCGAGGTATGTAGGCGGTGCTACAGAGTTCTTGAAGTGGTGGCCTAACTACGGC
TACACTAGAAGAACAGTATTTGGTATCTGCGCTCTGCTGAAGCCAGTTACCTTCGGAAAAAGAGTTGGTA
GCTCTTGATCCGGCAAACAAACCACCGCTGGTAGCGGTGGTTTTTTTGTTTGCAAGCAGCAGATTACGCG
CAGAAAAAAAGGATCTCAAGAAGATCCTTTGATCTTTTCTACGGGGTCTGACGCTCAGTGGAACGAAAAC
TCACGTTAAGGGATTTTGGTCATGAGATTATCAAAAAGGATCTTCACCTAGATCCTTTTAAATTAAAAAT
GAAGTTTTAAATCAATCTAAAGTATATATGAGTAAACTTGGTCTGACAGTTACCAATGCTTAATCAGTGA
GGCACCTATCTCAGCGATCTGTCTATTTCGTTCATCCATAGTTGCCTGACTCCCCGTCGTGTAGATAACT
ACGATACGGGAGGGCTTACCATCTGGCCCCAGTGCTGCAATGATACCGCGAGACCCACGCTCACCGGCTC
CAGATTTATCAGCAATAAACCAGCCAGCCGGAAGGGCCGAGCGCAGAAGTGGTCCTGCAACTTTATCCGC
CTCCATCCAGTCTATTAATTGTTGCCGGGAAGCTAGAGTAAGTAGTTCGCCAGTTAATAGTTTGCGCAAC
GTTGTTGCCATTGCTACAGGCATCGTGGTGTCACGCTCGTCGTTTGGTATGGCTTCATTCAGCTCCGGTT
CCCAACGATCAAGGCGAGTTACATGATCCCCCATGTTGTGCAAAAAAGCGGTTAGCTCCTTCGGTCCTCC
GATCGTTGTCAGAAGTAAGTTGGCCGCAGTGTTATCACTCATGGTTATGGCAGCACTGCATAATTCTCTT
ACTGTCATGCCATCCGTAAGATGCTTTTCTGTGACTGGTGAGTACTCAACCAAGTCATTCTGAGAATAGT
GTATGCGGCGACCGAGTTGCTCTTGCCCGGCGTCAATACGGGATAATACCGCGCCACATAGCAGAACTTT
AAAAGTGCTCATCATTGGAAAACGTTCTTCGGGGCGAAAACTCTCAAGGATCTTACCGCTGTTGAGATCC
AGTTCGATGTAACCCACTCGTGCACCCAACTGATCTTCAGCATCTTTTACTTTCACCAGCGTTTCTGGGT
GAGCAAAAACAGGAAGGCAAAATGCCGCAAAAAAGGGAATAAGGGCGACACGGAAATGTTGAATACTCAT
ACTCTTCCTTTTTCAATATTATTGAAGCATTTATCAGGGTTATTGTCTCATGAGCGGATACATATTTGAA
TGTATTTAGAAAAATAAACAAATAGGGGTTCCGCGCACATTTCCCCGAAAAGTGCCACCTGGGTCCTTTT
CATCACGTGCTATAAAAATAATTATAATTTAAATTTTTTAATATAAATATATAAATTAAAAATAGAAAGT
AAAAAAAGAAATTAAAGAAAAAATAGTTTTTGTTTTCCGAAGATGTAAAAGACTCTAGGGGGATCGCCAA
CAAATACTACCTTTTATCTTGCTCTTCCTGCTCTCAGGTATTAATGCCGAATTGTTTCATCTTGTCTGTG
TAGAAGACCACACACGAAAATCCTGTGATTTTACATTTTACTTATCGTTAATCGAATGTATATCTATTTA
ATCTGCTTTTCTTGTCTAATAAATATATATGTAAAGTACGCTTTTTGTTGAAATTTTTTAAACCTTTGTT
TATTTTTTTTTCTTCATTCCGTAACTCTTCTACCTTCTTTATTTACTTTCTAAAATCCAAATACAAAACA
TAAAAATAAATAAACACAGAGTAAATTCCCAAATTATTCCATCATTAAAAGATACGAGGCGCGTGTAAGT
TACAGGCAAGCGATCCGTCTAAGAAACCATTATTATCATGACATTAACCTATAAAAATAGGCGTATCACG
AGGCCCTTTCGTCTCGCGCGTTTCGGTGATGACGGTGAAAACCTCTGACACATGCAGCTCCCGGAGACGG
TCACAGCTTGTCTGTAAGCGGATGCCGGGAGCAGACAAGCCCGTCAGGGCGCGTCAGCGGGTGTTGGCGG
GTGTCGGGGCTGGCTTAACTATGCGGCATCAGAGCAGATTGTACTGAGAGTGCACCATAGATCACGACAT
TACTATATATATAATATAGGAAGCATTTAATAGAACAGCATCGTAATATATGTGTACTTTGCAGTTATGA
CGCCAGATGGCAGTAGTGGAAGATATTCTTTATTGAAAAATAGCTTGTCACCTTACGTACAATCTTGATC
CGGAGCTTTTCTTTTTTTGCCGATTAAGAATTAATTCGGTCGAAAAAAGAAAAGGAGAGGGCCAAGAGGG
AGGGCATTGGTGACTATTGAGCACGTGAGTATACGTGATTAAGCACACAAAGGCAGCTTGGAGTATGTCT
GTTATTAATTTCACAGGTAGTTCTGGTCCATTGGTGAAAGTTTGCGGCTTGCAGAGCACAGAGGCCGCAG
AATGTGCTCTAGATTCCGATGCTGACTTGCTGGGTATTATATGTGTGCCCAATAGAAAGAGAACAATTGA
CCCGGTTATTGCAAGGAAAATTTCAAGTCTTGTAAAAGCATATAAAAATAGTTCAGGCACTCCGAAATAC
TTGGTTGGCGTGTTTCGTAATCAACCTAAGGAGGATGTTTTGGCTCTGGTCAATGATTACGGCATTGATA
TCGTCCAACTGCATGGAGATGAGTCGTGGCAAGAATACCAAGAGTTCCTCGGTTTGCCAGTTATTAAAAG
ACTCGTATTTCCAAAAGACTGCAACATACTACTCAGTGCAGCTTCACAGAAACCTCATTCGTTTATTCCC
TTGTTTGATTCAGAAGCAGGTGGGACAGGTGAACTTTTGGATTGGAACTCGATTTCTGACTGGGTTGGAA
GGCAAGAGAGCCCCGAAAGCTTACATTTTATGTTAGCTGGTGGACTGACGCCAGAAAATGTTGGTGATGC
GCTTAGATTAAATGGCGTTATTGGTGTTGATGTAAGCGGAGGTGTGGAGACAAATGGTGTAAAAGACTCT
AACAAAATAGCAAATTTCGTCAAAAATGCTAAGAAATAGGTTATTACTGAGTAGTATTTATTTAAGTATT
GTTTGTGCACTTGCCGATCTATGCGGTGTGAAATACCGCACAGATGCGTAAGGAGAAAATACCGCATCAG
GAAATTGTAAGCGTTAATATTTTGTTAAAATTCGCGTTAAATTTTTGTTAAATCAGCTCATTTTTTAACC
AATAGGCCGAAATCGGCAAAATCCCTTATAAATCAAAAGAATAGACCGAGATAGGGT
[37 nt withheld, positions 7338-7374]
AAAGAACGTGGACTCCAACGTCAAAGG
[49 nt withheld, positions 7402-7450]
T
[91 nt withheld, positions 7452-7542]
G
[124 nt withheld, positions 7544-7667]
CCATTCGCCATTCAGGCTGCGCAACTGTTGGGAAGGGCGATCGGTGCGGGCCTCTTCGCTATTACGCCAG
CTGGCGAAAGGGGGATGTGCTGCAAGGCGATTAAGTTGGGTAACGCCAGGGTTTTCCCAGTCACGACGTT
GTAAAACGACGGCCAGT
Features (pLannotate 1.2.2; 19 found; start..end, strand, type, name):
     10..28      +  promoter       T7 promoter: promoter for bacteriophage T7 RNA polymerase
    312..2918    +  CDS            HSH155 (fragment): SF3B1_YEAST - Experimental evidence at protein level: Swiss-Prot protein existence level 1. Contacts pre-mRNA on both sides of the branch site early in spliceosome assembly. From Saccharomyces cerevisiae (strain ATCC 204508 / S288c) (Baker's yeast).
   3120..3173    +  CDS            ABZ2 (fragment): PABC_YEAST - Experimental evidence at protein level: Swiss-Prot protein existence level 1. Converts 4-amino-4-deoxychorismate into 4-aminobenzoate (PABA) and pyruvate. From Saccharomyces cerevisiae (strain ATCC 204508 / S288c) (Baker's yeast).
   3190..3208    -  promoter       T3 promoter: promoter for bacteriophage T3 RNA polymerase
   3253..3269    -  protein_bind   lac operator: The lac repressor binds to the lac operator to inhibit transcription in E. coli. This inhibition can be relieved by adding lactose or isopropyl-β-D-thiogalactopyranoside (IPTG). lac repressor encoded by lacI
   3277..3307    -  promoter       lac promoter: promoter for the E. coli lac operon
   3322..3343    -  protein_bind   CAP binding site: CAP binding activates transcription in the presence of cAMP. E. coli catabolite activator protein
   3356..3448    -  CDS            lacI (fragment): lac repressor; lacI; The lac repressor binds to the lac operator to inhibit transcription in E. coli. This inhibition can be relieved by adding lactose or isopropyl-β-D-thiogalactopyranoside (IPTG).
   3631..4219    -  rep_origin     ori: high-copy-number ColE1/pMB1/pBR322/pUC origin of replication
   4390..5250    -  CDS            AmpR: β-lactamase; bla; confers resistance to ampicillin, carbenicillin, and related antibiotics
   5251..5355    -  promoter       AmpR promoter: bla
   5392..5895    +  misc_feature   CEN/ARS: S. cerevisiae CEN6 centromere fused to an autonomously replicating sequence
   5963..5998    +  CDS            rop (fragment): Rop protein, which maintains plasmids at low copy number; rop
   6100..6149    +  misc_feature   bom (fragment): basis of mobility region from pBR322
   6287..6434    +  promoter       TRP1 promoter: S. cerevisiae TRP1
   6435..7109    +  CDS            TRP1: phosphoribosylanthranilate isomerase, required for tryptophan biosynthesis; S. cerevisiae TRP1; yeast auxotrophic marker
   7160..7211    +  misc_feature   bom (fragment): basis of mobility region from pBR322
   7239..7667    -  rep_origin     f1 ori (sequence partly withheld): f1 bacteriophage origin of replication; arrow indicates direction of (+) strand synthesis
   7671..2       -  CDS            lacZα (fragment) (across the origin): LacZα fragment of β-galactosidase; lacZ fragment
