[The description below was written by a language model from this plasmid's Addgene catalogue record and pLannotate feature annotations shown in this document.]
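Description:
Hsh155 103-972 is a yeast–E. coli shuttle plasmid built on the pRS414 backbone, a low-copy centromeric vector. In Saccharomyces cerevisiae it is maintained through a CEN6/ARS element, which gives stable, roughly single-copy segregation, and is selected by the TRP1 auxotrophic marker expressed from its own promoter. In bacteria it replicates from a high-copy ColE1/pUC-type origin and is selected with ampicillin via the β-lactamase gene. The backbone also retains the usual pBluescript-derived parts: an f1 origin for single-stranded DNA production, T7 and T3 phage promoters flanking the cloning region, and lac promoter/operator and lacZα remnants interrupted by the insert.

The payload is an N-terminally truncated allele of the budding yeast HSH155 gene, encoding residues 103–972 of the protein. Hsh155 is the yeast orthologue of SF3b1, a U2 snRNP component that contacts the pre-mRNA around the branch site early in spliceosome assembly. The annotated coding fragment is preceded by a few hundred unannotated bases and followed by sequence that includes a short fragment of ABZ2. This suggests that flanking yeast genomic sequence accompanies the gene, but the record does not state which promoter or terminator drives expression in yeast, and no epitope tags are annotated.

The depositor's sequence and the repository's sequencing result show the same feature set and arrangement, differing only by three nucleotides in length and in numbering origin. The associated work concerns Hsh155/SF3b1 interactions with the U2 snRNA/branch site duplex, so the plasmid presumably serves to express the truncated protein in yeast and assess the contribution of its N-terminal region to function.
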