Addgene plasmid #111989: Hsh155 103-972
Purpose: Truncated Hsh155 (aa 103-972)
Depositing lab: Aaron Hoskins. Depositing organization: University of Wisconsin, Madison. Publication: Functional Analysis of Hsh155/SF3b1 Interactions with the U2 snRNA/Branch Site Duplex. Carrocci TJ, Paulson JC, Hoskins AA. RNA. 2018 May 11. pii: rna.065664.118. doi: 10.1261/rna.065664.118. PubMed 29752352.
Backbone
  Vector backbone: pRS414
  Backbone manufacturer: ATCC
  Backbone size w/o insert (bp): 5208
  Total vector size (bp): 7821
  Vector type: Bacterial Expression, Yeast Expression
  Selectable markers: TRP1
Growth in bacteria
  Bacterial resistance: Ampicillin, 100 μg/mL
  Growth temperature: 37°C
  Growth strain: DH5alpha
  Copy number: Unknown
Gene/Insert
  Gene/Insert name: Hsh155 103-972 (alt name: pAAH0958)
  Species: S. cerevisiae (budding yeast)
  Insert size (bp): 2613
  Mutation: 103-972 truncation
Terms and licenses: Academic/Nonprofit Terms; Industry Terms: Not Available to Industry
How to cite: Hsh155 103-972 was a gift from Aaron Hoskins (Addgene plasmid # 111989 ; http://n2t.net/addgene:111989 ; RRID:Addgene_111989)
